>Addgene plasmid #39721 | KHBD00669 | depositor partial sequence | sequence record 50161 | KHBD00669 sequence 2658 bps
ATGGAGAACAAAAATAAGAAGTGCCTGCGAACCCTGCTACTGCTGGCCCTCTTTTTGGGACTTTTGGAGG
ATGGAAAAACGGCCCTAATAGCTCCGAACAGTCAGCAAATTTTCAAGCTACAGAATCAAGTGATACTCCA
GGAACTGGGACGAGATTCAAGCTCCGCGGAGACGAGCTATACATTTGAGACAGATCTCAAGATCAACTCA
GTTTGGAGTGGAGATGAGGACCAGTTACTGGAGGTTTTTATCAGCGGAAGCAAGGTCGACGCCTCTGGAA
AAGCCCGCTCAATTACCCGGATACCCGATAGACCTTTTTATATTAGTCTGGTTAGGGGACAGCCTGACAA
GGTCATCGCCCATACATCCAAAGATCAATCCCTGTTGAACTTGGAGCGCGGAATTGCTTCCCTGCTGCAG
CTCAGATTGGATGCTTCCCAGGAGGAGGAACTGGATGTTTCTGGCCTGTGTCGTGTGTCCTATAATGTCA
AATCATCCACGAAAGTGGAGAAAACCAAAAGGGACTGTTCTCTGTGGGATCTCAGGGTCAACTATAACCC
AGAAGAAGCTCTTGGAGTTACTCAGCAAGCCCAGGAGACGGTCTTCTACGAGCTCTCTTCAGAGGGCACA
CTCTTGCATGCAGAGTCTCAGGAGAATCACCGCCTCAATCTAGCTGCCAAACCGGATGTGGGAAGCTTCG
TGAAGAGTTCGTTGATTCTGCAACACGTCTCGCAAGGATCGGAGGAAGTCAAGCAACTGCAACTAGGCAG
CTTAGATAAGGCCATCCAGAGCCTGCTCGAATGGTATCGCGTTTTTGAGCTAGAGTCCGATGTAGATGGC
ATGATCAGTGCGATCAAAGAGCAAACGCTGGAGGACCAATTAAAGGCCTCTCTGACGGAATTGCAATCCG
CCGACGTGGGCAAATCCTCGCTGGCTCTTGCGTACGTAAAACTAATTCCCCTGGCTCGCATCACAAGGCA
AGAACAATTTGAAGATCTACTTACGGAACACGCAGAAGTTCTGCCCCAGTTGGTGGATCTTTTGGGTGCT
GTTCAAACGTTCGATGCTCATAATGCCACCTTTGGATTCCTTTACAAGGAGTCGGAAACCACAAGCGAGC
AATTGGATCTGCTAGAGAAATACCTGCAGTCCCTGGCGGTCGCCACCCATCCAGACAGGAAAATAGTTGA
GCACTTGTTTGGATTGCTAGAACAGGAATCTATCAAAAAGCATTTAAAGCTGAGGGAAAGCGTTATCCAA
ACCGTGGCCACCTTGACCCGCCAAAGCGGACTAGATGTTGAAGATCCTTTGTTGAAGGAAGTGCGTTCTT
ATCTACTGCAAGGTCTCACCTCCAAGGAGCCTACCTTGTACATAAGGGCTCTGCAAAATCTCCAGGATCC
TGCTACCATTGAAGCTCTGCTGGAGCACGCTCAAACTGGCGAGGCTCCCAATTTATCGGTGGCTGCCTTA
CAGGCTCTGAAAGCCTTTCCCCTAGGTAGCTTTAACTCTTCACATCGCTTGCAGTTCGAGAGCATATTCT
ACCAGCGAAAGCGTCGCTTTGATAGCTCCGCTCGCACTCTGGCTCTTGATATTATCCTGTCCCTCCGGCC
AACTCAGGAGCAATTGGGCAACTTCTTGGATTACCTAGCCTCCAATGATCGCCAGTTTGAGATCAAAACA
TACGTGCTGCAGAAGCTAAGAATGCTGGCTGAGAAGTGCCCGCGATTTAGGGCTTTGTTCAAATCGGAGC
TTGTCAAGCGGAGGCATGTAAACAACTACAATGTGCTGGGACAAAAGGGTCTTACGACAGTCCTCACCCG
TCAGCTTTCCCAGGCTCCAGCCTTCAACGAAACCCTGCTAAGTACCCAGGAAGTGTATCAGGGAATCCTG
AAACGTGGCTCCGTGGAATTTCTGCTCCACGCAGGCCGTTCCCAAGCCAGCAGCTTTAAATTGGGCATCT
ACACTGCCGGCTTGGGCTCGCTGGTAGGCGATGGTGACTCCGGCGATGGAAATGATGGAATCCCGGCGGA
TGATGAGTTCAGCGAAGACGAAGCGGTCACCGCGGGCATGGAGATCAGTGTGCAGGGTGCTCAATTGCGA
CCCCTAGTATTCTTCAGCGGTCAGACCGAGCTAATGGGTCACGTGTGGGGAGGAAGTGCCTCGGACTCAA
CGCCCGCTTACCAGGCAACCACTTTGTCCCAGGATAACGAGCACTACATAATCCTGACCTCCGGGGCGAC
GCTCCACTGGCGAGTTCTGGGCGCCAGGAGTGTGGATCTCAATGGCAAGGTGGGATTCAGCCTGTGGAAT
CGAAATGCCCAGACGGAAATCCAGCAGAACACTGGCAGCGCTGTTCTTGGTCATTTGGCCGTTGGCTTTA
CGTATGCGAAATTAGTGCAGGATTTCAGCATCACCCACGAACCAAAGTTGAGTCTGAATGCGGACTTGGA
CTTCTACAGCGGCATTAAATTGTGCATGCAACTCCAGCGACCTGAACAGCTTCTCAAACAAACCAACGTT
CGTTCGGTTTTCCTGCAGTCTGTTGATCGTCCTTATGCCAAACATGTGCGCTCTACACTCTCCCACAAAA
CTGCCGGCTGCACTTTTGCCCTCAACCAGAAAAACAACGAAATGTGCAACCTCATTTTTAGGGACTTG
