>Addgene plasmid #39721 | KHBD00669 | addgene partial sequence | sequence record 52286 | M13Rev
AATAATGATTTTATTTTGACTGATAGTGACCTGTTCGTTGCAACAAATTGATAAGCAATGCTTTCTTATA
ATGCCAACTTTGTACAAGAAAGTTGGCAACAAGTCCCTAAAAATGAGGTTGCACATTTCGTTGTTTTTCT
GGTTGAGGGCAAAAGTGCAGCCGGCAGTTTTGTGGGAGAGTGTAGAGCGCACATGTTTGGCATAAGGACG
ATCAACAGACTGCAGGAAAACCGAACGAACGTTGGTTTGTTTGAGAAGCTGTTCAGGTCGCTGGAGTTGC
ATGCACAATTTAATGCCGCTGTAGAAGTCCAAGTCCGCATTCAGACTCAACTTTGGTTCGTGGGTGATGC
TGAAATCCTGCACTAATTTCGCATACGTAAAGCCAACGGCCAAATGACCAAGAACAGCGCTGCCAGTGTT
CTGCTGGATTTCCGTCTGGGCATTTCGATTCCACAGGCTGAATCCCACCTTGCCATTGAGATCCACACTC
CTGGCGCCCAGAACTCGCCAGTGGAGCGTCGCCCCGGAGGTCAGGATTATGTAGTGCTCGTTATCCTGGG
ACAAAGTGGTTGCCTGGTAAGCGGGCGTTGAGTCCGAGGCACTTCCTCCCCACACGTGACCCATTAGCTC
GGTCTGACCGCTGAAGAATACTAGGGGTCGCAATTGAGCACCCTGCACACTGATCTCCATGCCCGCGGTG
ACCGCTTCGTCTTCGCTGAACTCATCATCCGCCGGGATTCCATCATT
