[The description below was written by a language model from this plasmid's Addgene catalogue record.]
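Description:
KHBD00669 is a Gateway entry clone built in the pDONR221 backbone (Invitrogen), carrying the Drosophila melanogaster gene CG9342, also known as Mtp, as an insert of about 2.66 kb in a backbone of roughly 2.5 kb. It is a high-copy bacterial plasmid propagated in standard E. coli cloning strains such as DH5alpha and selected with kanamycin. The insert was introduced by Gateway recombination. In a pDONR221-derived entry clone this normally leaves the ORF flanked by attL sites, although no feature table is provided here to confirm the exact site arrangement. M13 forward and reverse primer sites on either side of the insert are listed for sequence verification.

There is no promoter driving the insert, so the plasmid is not an expression construct in its own right. It serves as a shuttle from which the coding sequence can be moved by LR recombination into destination vectors that supply promoters, tags or fusion partners. The depositor notes that the ORFs in this collection were cloned open-ended, without a stop codon, which allows in-frame C-terminal fusions once the ORF is transferred. It also means that a stop codon must come from the destination vector.

The clone belongs to a collection associated with work on automated protein-DNA interaction screening of Drosophila regulatory elements, so the ORFs were presumably meant for transfer into vectors suited to such screens. The record does not specify which destination vectors or assay formats were used for this particular clone.
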