Addgene plasmid #39721: KHBD00669
Depositing lab: Bart Deplancke. Depositing organization: Swiss Federal Institute of Technology (EPFL). Publication: Automated protein-DNA interaction screening of Drosophila regulatory elements. Korneel Hens, Jean-Daniel Feuz, Alina Isakova, Antonina Lagovitina, Andreas Massouras, Julien Bryois, Patrick Callaerts, Susan E. Celniker, Bart Deplancke. Nat Methods. 2011 Oct 30;8(12):1065-70. 10.1038/nmeth.1763 PubMed 22037703.
Backbone
  Vector backbone: pDONR221
  Backbone manufacturer: Invitrogen
  Backbone size w/o insert (bp): 2536
  Vector type: Gateway DONR vector
Growth in bacteria
  Bacterial resistance: Kanamycin, 50 μg/mL
  Growth temperature: 37°C
  Growth strain: DH5alpha
  Copy number: High Copy
Gene/Insert
  Gene/Insert name: CG9342 (alt names: FBgn0032904; Mtp)
  Species: D. melanogaster (fly)
  Insert size (bp): 2658
  Entrez Gene: Mtp (a.k.a. Dmel_CG9342, CG9342, CT3751, Dmel\CG9342, MTP, dMTP)
  Promoter: none
  Cloning method: Gateway Cloning
  Sequencing primers: 5′ M13-F20; 3′ M13R
Terms and licenses: Academic/Nonprofit Terms; Industry Terms: Not Available to Industry
Depositor comments: Please note that the ORFs in this collection were cloned open-ended (without a stop codon).
How to cite: KHBD00669 was a gift from Bart Deplancke (Addgene plasmid # 39721 ; http://n2t.net/addgene:39721 ; RRID:Addgene_39721)
